>Addgene plasmid #195053 | ku70 insUP+pFBA+NAT+tNOS+ku70 insD (SBE179) | addgene full sequence | sequence record 386129 | Addgene NGS Result
GACTTGGTACGGAGCCGCCTCCTCCACCTCAGCAACCAACCTACCAGTCGCACCCCGGATCGCAGTCTAG
TCTTCCGCCGCTTCCCGCTCTCCCTTCTTCCTCGATGCCGCCTCCTCCGCTTCCTCGGCCCAAGGCGCCT
CAGAGCGCCGCATCCTCCGCCTCAACGCTTCCGCCTCCGCCATTCTAGGCGATGCCGGGAGGAACCGTGC
TGAACGGACAAGGTACGGCCCCGGCGGCAGTCCAGGCGAACGGGGTGCAGCAGTGAGGAGCGAACAGTAT
GCATAGCTGGATCGTCGCATGCGTCTTAGTGTCTTGCTTTCTTGTTGGAAAATCGTTGGAATCGTTGGAC
CTTGTTGTAGCCTCTCTCACGCAACGACTGGCTTGTTTGACGTCTCTTCATTGCGTGGGGAGAGTGAAGC
GATGTTTGCAAAGTAGGACACAACAAGCGAACGGACTACTGCGAACGTACACAGGCGAGAGCGATCGGGG
GCGAAAGTCAGTCGTCGTCCTCCTCATCGCCGACGATGAAGGTTCCGATTCTCTGATCCAGAAGCACGCC
GGCTCGAAGCTGTTCGGCAACTTTGTCGACGAACTCGCGCGCCTGCTTGCCGCGCCGCTCAAGTCGGACG
AGGTGGGCAAGGTGCGCGCGAGTATGGCCAACCTCGCGATGGACAAGCAGAAGCTCGAGAAGGCTGGTAC
GAAGGGCGGTGCGGTCGGTGGGAAGCCCCCTGCTAGGATGGTCGCGAGGGGAAGGGAGGACTTGTCGTCG
TTCGGGGAGGTGCTCGACGACGATGTCGCCGCGGCCCAATTCGACGAGGACGAGGATTTCGTGCGTCGCT
TTCGCTCGCTCGCTGGCTGCTCCTGTCTCTTCTGCTTCTCACGCTGACTCTCATCGTGTTCGTCTCCCCG
CAGATGTAGATGTAGACGCGCCTTTTTCCAGCTTCACCCGCTTCCAACCCTTCCACCTGCAACCGCACTT
TCGCCCCGTTCCTCCGCTCTCTTGCGGCTGCGATGTTGTCCAGCGTCGACAGGAGCTGCTTCACTCTCGC
CTGACCTGCTTGCCACCTGCTGCTCGCACGATGCCATCGCGAGGTGGGCGAGAGAGCGTGGCTGGATGAC
GCTCGCTCCGGCTTGCAGCTGGTTGTTACGGTGTTGCAAGAATTTCTGTACAGTTTGTACGAGTGGCCCC
GCGTTGTGGATGATGTCGGTTCGGTTGGCGCGGCCTTGCTCGCTCGCTCTCTCGTTGCTCCTCGCTCTTC
ACCACTTCACTTCTAACACTAACTAGCTACAATCAATGGGTACCACTCTTGACGACACGGCTTACCGGTA
CCGCACCAGTGTCCCGGGGGACGCCGAGGCCATCGAGGCACTGGATGGGTCCTTCACCACCGACACCGTC
TTCCGCGTCACCGCCACCGGGGACGGCTTCACCCTGCGGGAGGTGCCGATGGACCCGCCCCTGACCAAGG
TGTTCCCCGACGACGAATCGGACGACGAATCGGACGACGGGGAGGACGGCGACCCGGGCTCCCGGACGTT
CGTCGCGTACGGGGACGACGGCGACCTGGCGGGCTTCGTGGTCGTCTTGTACTCCGGCTGGAACCGCCGG
CTGACCGTCGAGGACATCGAGGTCGCCCCGGAGCACCGGGGGCACGGGGTCGGGCGCGCGTTGATGGGGC
TCGCGACGGAGTTCGCCCGCGAGCGGGGCGCCGGGCACCTCTGGCTGGAGGTCACCAACGTTAACGCACC
GGCTATCCACACGTACCGGCGGATGGGGTTCACCCTCTGCGGCCTGGACACCGCCCTGTACGACGGCACC
GCCTCGGACGGCGAGCAGGCGCTCTACATGAGCATGCCCTGCCCCTAACGTTCAAACATTTGGCAATAAA
GTTTCTTAAGATTGAATCCTGTTGCCGGTCTTGCGATGATTATCATATAATTTCTGTTGAATTACGTTAA
GCATGTAATAATTAACATGTAATGCATGACGTTATTTATGAGATGGGTTTTTATGATTAGAGTCCCGCAA
TTATACATTTAATACGCGATAGAAAACAAAATATAGCGCGCAAACTAGGATAAATTATCGCGCGCGGTGT
CATCTATGTTACTAGATCGGGACGGATGTGGCGACCGGGCGCGCGTTTCTTGCCCTCGGCGCAAGTGGGC
ATTCGCTCAGGCGGGCAGGGTTCTTCGGCGGTAGTTCACGCGCATCAGTACGTGCCGCGCCCTTTCTTCG
CCTTACTTATTGTGAGCTGACGCACTCTTGCACAGTAACGTACAAAGCGACTCGGAAGACGACGACGGCT
TTGCGCACGTCCACGCCAAGCACGCCTACGAGAATTTTGACGAGGTTGCGCCGCACGAGATTGACCCGTA
CGTGCCGCTGTCTCTTTCGAATGCATCACAAGCTCGAGCTGATGCCGGCCGCAACACCCAGCCTCCGCGA
TGTTGCGGCTTCGTTCCTCCACGAAATGTTCGAGGAACTCTGGCGAATTATGAAGCCGAACGAGTATCGC
GGCGACAACAAAAGCGACCTCCTCGCTCACATCCACCGACACTGCCTCCCCTCGCTCCTCAAGCACATCC
CGCCTCGGATCCACCACACCGTCGCGCCGAAACGGTCTACCCATTCCTGTAGTCTTCTTAATTAAGACGT
CAGAATTCTCGAGGCGGCCGCATGTGCGTCTCCCTATAGTGAGTCGTATTAATTTCGCGGGCGGAACCCC
TATTTGTTTATTTTTCTAAATACATTCAAATATGTATCCGCTCATGAGTAGCACCAGGCGTTTAAGGGCA
CCAATAACTGCCTTAAAAAAATTACGCCCCGCCCTGCCACTCATCGCAGTACTGTTGTAATTCATTAAGC
ATTCTGCCGACATGGAAGCCATCACAAACGGCATGATGAACCTGAATCGCCAGCGGCATCAGCACCTTGT
CGCCTTGCGTATAATATTTGCCCATGGTGAAAACGGGGGCGAAGAAGTTGTCCATATTGGCCACGTTTAA
ATCAAAACTGGTGAAACTCACCCAGGGATTGGCTGAGACGAAAAACATATTCTCAATAAACCCTTTAGGG
AAATAGGCCAGGTTTTCACCGTAACACGCCACGTCTTGCGAATATATGTGTAGAAACTGCCGGAAATCGT
CGTGGTATTCACTCCAGAGCGATGAAAACGTTTCAGTTTGCTCATGGAAAACGGTGTAACAAGGGTGAAC
ACTATCCCATATCACCAGCTCACCGTCTTTCATTGCCATACGGAATTCCGGATGAGCATTCATCAGGCGG
GCAAGAATGTGAATAAAGGCCGGATAAAACTTGTGCTTATTTTTCTTTACGGTCTTTAAAAAGGCCGTAA
TATCCAGCTGAACGGTCTGGTTATAGGTACATTGAGCAACTGACTGAAATGCCTCAAAATGTTCTTTACG
ATGCCATTGGGATATATCAACGGTGGTATATCCAGTGATTTTTTTCTCCATTTTAGCTTCCTTAGCTCCT
GGAAATCTCGATAACTCAAAAAATACGCCCGGTAGTGATCTTATTTCATTATGGTGAAAGTTGGAACCTC
TTACGTGCCGATCAACGTCTCATTTTCGCCAAAAGTTGTCATGACCAAAATCCCTTAACGTGAGTTTTCG
TTCCACTGAGCGTCAGACCCCGTAGAAAAGATCGAAGGATCTTCTTGAGATCCTTTTTTTCTGCGCGTAA
TCTGCTGCTTGCAAACAAAAAAACCACCGCTACCAGCGGTGGTTTGTTTGCCGGATCAAGAGCTACCAAC
TCTTTTTCCGAAGGTAACTGGCTTCAGCAGAGCGCAGATACCAAATACTGTTCTTCTAGTGTAGCCGTAG
TTAGGCCACCACTTCAAGAACTCTGTAGCACCGCCTACATACCTCGCTCTGCTAATCCTGTTACCAGTGG
CTGCTGCCAGTGGCGATAAGTCGTGTCTTACCGGGTTGGACTCAAGACGATAGTTGCCGGATAAGGCGCA
GCGGTCGGGCTGAACGGGGGGTTCGTGCACACAGCCCAGCTTGGAGCGAACGACCTACACCGAACTGAGA
TACCTACAGCGTGAGCTATGAGAAAGCGCCACGCTTCCCGAAGGGAGAAAGGCGGACAGGTATCCGGTAA
GCGGCAGGGTCGGAACAGGAGAGCGCACGAGGGAGCTTCCAGGGGGAAACGCCTGGTATCTTTATAGTCC
TGTCGGGTTTCGCCACCTCTGACTTGAGCGTCGATTTTTGTGATGCTCGTCAGGGGGGCGGAGCCTATGG
AAAAACGCCAGCAATGCGGCCTTTTTACGGTTCCTGGCCTTTTGCTGGCCTTTTGCTCACATGTTCTTTC
CTGCGTTATCCCCTGATTCTGTGGATAACCGTATTACCGCCTTTGAGTGAGCTGATACCGCTCGCCGCAG
CCGAACGACCGAGCGCAGCGAGTCAGTGAGCGAGGAAGCCGAAAAATCAATAATCAGACAACAAGATGTG
CGAACTCGATATTTTACACGACTCTCTTTACCAATTCTGCCCCGAATTACACTTAAAACGACTCAACAGC
TTAACGTTGGCTTGCCACGCATTACTTGACTGTAAAACTCTCACTCTTACCGAACTTGGCCGTAACCTGC
CAACCAAAGCGAGAACAAAACATAACATCAAACGAATCGACCGATTGTTAGGTAATCGTCACCTGCAGGA
AGGTTTAAACGCATTTAGGTGACACTATAGAAGTGTGTATCGCTCGAGGGATCCGAATTCGAA
Features (pLannotate 1.2.2; 9 found; start..end, strand, type, name):
    233..250     -  CDS            Thy1.1 (fragment): mouse GPI-anchored cell surface glycoprotein of the immunoglobulin superfamily This allele of Thy1 is also known as CD90.1.
   1302..1866    +  CDS            NrsR (fragment): nourseothricin acetyltransferase; Streptomyces noursei nat1; confers resistance to nourseothricin
   1869..2118    +  terminator     NOS terminator: nopaline synthase terminator and poly(A) signal
   2693..2711    -  promoter       T7 promoter: promoter for bacteriophage T7 RNA polymerase
   2721..2778    +  promoter       AmpR promoter (fragment): bla
   2825..3481    -  CDS            cat: CAT_ECOLX - Experimental evidence at protein level: Swiss-Prot protein existence level 1. This enzyme is an effector of chloramphenicol resistance in bacteria. From Escherichia coli. This protein is used as a marker in many commonly used cloning vectors, such as pACYC184.
   3482..3584    -  promoter       cat promoter: promoter of the E. coli cat gene encoding chloramphenicol acetyltransferase
   3685..4273    +  rep_origin     ori: high-copy-number ColE1/pMB1/pBR322/pUC origin of replication
   4703..4721    +  promoter       SP6 promoter: promoter for bacteriophage SP6 RNA polymerase
