[The description below was written by a language model from this plasmid's Addgene catalogue record and pLannotate feature annotations shown in this document.]
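Description:
ku70 insUP+pFBA+NAT+tNOS+ku70 insD (SBE179) is a Golden Gate-assembled integration cassette for the oleaginous yeast Rhodotorula toruloides, carried in the small pGGA cloning backbone. Although catalogued as a bacterial expression vector, in E. coli the plasmid acts only as a propagation vehicle. It replicates from a high-copy ColE1/pUC-type origin and is selected with chloramphenicol through a cat gene driven by its own promoter. SP6 and T7 promoters flank the assembly site and serve mainly as sequencing primer sites. The BsaI sites used for assembly were destroyed during cloning, as expected for a Type IIS Golden Gate reaction.

The insert of about 2.6 kb has five parts, arranged as the name indicates. An upstream ku70 homology arm (insUP) is followed by the pFBA promoter, the NAT open reading frame encoding nourseothricin acetyltransferase, the nopaline synthase (NOS) terminator and poly(A) signal, and a downstream ku70 homology arm (insD). The feature table annotates only the NAT coding region and the NOS terminator within the insert. The homology arms and pFBA are not annotated, but they would occupy the unannotated stretches on either side. An 18-nt hit to Thy1.1 in the upstream region is almost certainly a spurious match. The sequenced record is 4,753 nt, slightly longer than the catalogued 4,734 bp.

According to the record, the cassette is meant to integrate at the ku70 locus and delete the gene while expressing NAT from pFBA, so that nourseothricin resistance selects transformants and helps characterize the promoter. Ku70 is a component of non-homologous end joining, and its loss generally favours homologous recombination in fungi.
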