Addgene plasmid #195053: ku70 insUP+pFBA+NAT+tNOS+ku70 insD (SBE179)
Purpose: integration cassette for ku70 deletion and expression of NAT gene under pFBA for characterization
Depositing lab: Petri-Jaan Lahtvee. Depositing organization: Tallinn University of Technology. Publication: Development of a dedicated Golden Gate Assembly Platform (RtGGA) for Rhodotorula toruloides. Bonturi N, Pinheiro MJ, de Oliveira PM, Rusadze E, Eichinger T, Liudziute G, De Biaggi JS, Brauer A, Remm M, Miranda EA, Ledesma-Amaro R, Lahtvee PJ. Metab Eng Commun. 2022 May 23;15:e00200. doi: 10.1016/j.mec.2022.e00200. eCollection 2022 Dec. PubMed 35662893.
Backbone
  Vector backbone: pGGA
  Backbone size w/o insert (bp): 2137
  Total vector size (bp): 4734
  Vector type: Bacterial Expression
  Selectable markers: NAT
Growth in bacteria
  Bacterial resistance: Chloramphenicol, 25 μg/mL
  Growth temperature: 37°C
  Growth strain: DH5alpha
  Copy number: Unknown
Gene/Insert
  Gene/Insert name: NAT
  Species: Rhodotorula toruloides
  Insert size (bp): 2624
  Promoter: pFBA
  Cloning method: Restriction Enzyme; 5′ cloning site BsaI (destroyed during cloning); 3′ cloning site BsaI (destroyed during cloning)
  Sequencing primers: 5′ atttaggtgacactatag; 3′ taatacgactcactataggg
Terms and licenses: Academic/Nonprofit Terms; Industry Terms: Not Available to Industry
How to cite: ku70 insUP+pFBA+NAT+tNOS+ku70 insD (SBE179) was a gift from Petri-Jaan Lahtvee (Addgene plasmid # 195053 ; http://n2t.net/addgene:195053 ; RRID:Addgene_195053)
